>Addgene plasmid #168431 | pTL370 | addgene full sequence | sequence record 349826 | Addgene NGS Result
CGGTGCGGGCCTCTTCGCTATTACGCCAGATCCTTTTGTTGTTTCCGGGTGTACAATATGGACTTCCTCT
TTTCTGGCAACCAAACCCATACATCGGGATTCCTATAATACCTTCGTTGGTCTCCCTAACATGTAGGTGG
CGGAGGGGAGATATACAATAGAACAGATACCAGACAAGACATAATGGGCTAAACAAGACTACACCAATTA
CACTGCCTCATTGATGGTGGTACATAACGAACTAATACTGTAGCCCTAGACTTGATAGCCATCATCATAT
CGAAGTTTCACTACCCTTTTTCCATTTGCCATCTATTGAAGTAATAATAGGCGCATGCAACTTCTTTTCT
TTTTTTTTCTTTTCTCTCTCCCCCGTTGTTGTCTCACCATATCCGCAATGACAAAAAAATGATGGAAGAC
ACTAAAGGAAAAAATTAACGACAAAGACAGCACCAACAGATGTCGTTGTTCCAGAGCTGATGAGGGGTAT
CTCGAAGCACACGAAACTTTTTCCTTCCTTCATTCACGCACACTACTCTCTAATGAGCAACGGTATACGG
CCTTCCTTCCAGTTACTTGAATTTGAAATAAAAAAAAGTTTGCTGTCTTGCTATCAAGTATAAATAGACC
TGCAATTATTAATCTTTTGTTTCCTCGTCATTGTTCTCGTTCCCTTTCTTCCTTGTTTCTTTTTCTGCAC
AATATTTCAAGCTATACCAAGCATACAATCAACTCCAAGCTTGAAGCAAGCCTCCTGAAAGATGAAGCTA
CTGTCTTCTATCGAACAAGCATGCGATATTTGCCGACTTAAAAAGCTCAAGTGCTCCAAAGAAAAACCGA
AGTGCGCCAAGTGTCTGAAGAACAACTGGGAGTGTCGCTACTCTCCCAAAACCAAAAGGTCTCCGCTGAC
TAGGGCACATCTGACAGAAGTGGAATCAAGGCTAGAAAGACTGGAACAGCTATTTCTACTGATTTTTCCT
CGAGAAGACCTTGACATGATTTTGAAAATGGATTCTTTACAGGATATAAAAGCATTGTTAACAGGATTAT
TTGTACAAGATAATGTGAATAAAGATGCCGTCACAGATAGATTGGCTTCAGTGGAGACTGATATGCCTCT
AACATTGAGACAGCATAGAATAAGTGCGACATCATCATCGGAAGAGAGTAGTAACAAAGGTCAAAGACAG
TTGACTGTATCGCCGGAATTTGTAATACGACTCACTATAGGGCGAGCCGCCATCATGGAGGAGCAGAAGC
TGATCTCAGAGGAGGACCTGCATATGGCCATGGAGGCCGAATTCAAAAAAGAAATTATTATTCGCATTAG
CGTGAAAACCGATAAATGCCAGAAAAAAGCCATGAAAGAAGCCGCCACCGTGAGCGGTGTGCAGAGTGTG
ACCCTGGCCGGTGGTGATCGCAATCTGCTGCTGGTGATTGGCGAAGGCGTGGACACCAACAAGCTGACCA
AGAAGCTGAAGCGCAAAGTGGGCAGCGGTGAAATTGTGGAACTGCGCACCGTGGATACCTTTGAAGCCGC
CGCCGCCATGTTTCCGGGTGGTATGATTATGCCGCCGCCGGCCCCGGGTAGCAAAGATGGATCCGTCGAC
CTGCAGCGGCCGCATAACTAGCATAACCCCTTGGGGCCTCTAAACGGGTCTTGAGGGGTTTTTTGCGCGC
TTGCAGCCAAGCTAATTCCGGGCGAATTTCTTATGATTTATGATTTTTATTATTAAATAAGTTATAAAAA
AAATAAGTGTATACAAATTTTAAAGTGACTCTTAGGTTTTAAAACGAAAATTCTTATTCTTGAGTAACTC
TTTCCTGTAGGTCAGGTTGCTTTCTCAGGTATAGCATGAGGTCGCTCTTATTGACCACACCTCTACCGGC
ATGCAAGCTTGGCGTAATCATGGTCATAGCTGTTTCCTGTGTGAAATTGTTATCCGCTCACAATTCCACA
CAACATACGAGCCGGAAGCATAAAGTGTAAAGCCTGGGGTGCCTAATGAGTGAGCTAACTCACATTAATT
GCGTTGCGCTCACTGCCCGCTTTCCAGTCGGGAAACCTGTCGTGCCAGCTGCATTAATGAATCGGCCAAC
GCGCGGGGAGAGGCGGTTTGCGTATTGGGCGCTCTTCCGCTTCCTCGCTCACTGACTCGCTGCGCTCGGT
CGTTCGGCTGCGGCGAGCGGTATCAGCTCACTCAAAGGCGGTAATACGGTTATCCACAGAATCAGGGGAT
AACGCAGGAAAGAACATGTGAGCAAAAGGCCAGCAAAAGGCCAGGAACCGTAAAAAGGCCGCGTTGCTGG
CGTTTTTCCATAGGCTCCGCCCCCCTGACGAGCATCACAAAAATCGACGCTCAAGTCAGAGGTGGCGAAA
CCCGACAGGACTATAAAGATACCAGGCGTTTCCCCCTGGAAGCTCCCTCGTGCGCTCTCCTGTTCCGACC
CTGCCGCTTACCGGATACCTGTCCGCCTTTCTCCCTTCGGGAAGCGTGGCGCTTTCTCATAGCTCACGCT
GTAGGTATCTCAGTTCGGTGTAGGTCGTTCGCTCCAAGCTGGGCTGTGTGCACGAACCCCCCGTTCAGCC
CGACCGCTGCGCCTTATCCGGTAACTATCGTCTTGAGTCCAACCCGGTAAGACACGACTTATCGCCACTG
GCAGCAGCCACTGGTAACAGGATTAGCAGAGCGAGGTATGTAGGCGGTGCTACAGAGTTCTTGAAGTGGT
GGCCTAACTACGGCTACACTAGAAGAACAGTATTTGGTATCTGCGCTCTGCTGAAGCCAGTTACCTTCGG
AAAAAGAGTTGGTAGCTCTTGATCCGGCAAACAAACCACCGCTGGTAGCGGTGGTTTTTTTGTTTGCAAG
CAGCAGATTACGCGCAGAAAAAAAGGATCTCAAGAAGATCCTTTGATCTTTTCTACGGGGTCTGACGCTC
AGTGGAACGAAAACTCACGTTAAGGGATTTTGGTCATGAGATTATCAAAAAGGATCTTCACCTAGATCCT
TTTAAATTAAAAATGAAGTTTTAAATCAATCTAAAGTATATATGAGTAACCTGAGGCTATGGCAGGGCCT
GCCGCCCCGACGTTGGCTGCGAGCCCTGGGCCTTCACCCGAACTTGGGGGGTGGGGTGGGGAAAAGGAAG
AAACGCGGGCGTATTGGCCCCAATGGGGTCTCGGTGGGGTATCGACAGAGTGCCAGCCCTGGGACCGAAC
CCCGCGTTTATGAACAAACGACCCAACACCGTGCGTTTTATTCTGTCTTTTTATTGCCGTCATAGCGCGG
GTTCCTTCCGGTATTGTCTCCTTCCGTGTTTCAGTTAGCCTCCCCCTAGGGTGGGCGAAGAACTCCAGCA
TGAGATCCCCGCGCTGGAGGATCATCCAGCCGGCGTCCCGGAAAACGATTCCGAAGCCCAACCTTTCATA
GAAGGCGGCGGTGGAATCGAAATCTCGTGATGGCAGGTTGGGCGTCGCTTGGTCGGTCATTTCGAACCCC
AGAGTCCCGCTCAGAAGAACTCGTCAAGAAGGCGATAGAAGGCGATGCGCTGCGAATCGGGAGCGGCGAT
ACCGTAAAGCACGAGGAAGCGGTCAGCCCATTCGCCGCCAAGCTCTTCAGCAATATCACGGGTAGCCAAC
GCTATGTCCTGATAGCGGTCCGCCACACCCAGCCGGCCACAGTCGATGAATCCAGAAAAGCGGCCATTTT
CCACCATGATATTCGGCAAGCAGGCATCGCCATGAGTCACGACGAGATCCTCGCCGTCGGGCATGCTCGC
CTTGAGCCTGGCGAACAGTTCGGCTGGCGCGAGCCCCTGATGCTCTTCGTCCAGATCATCCTGATCGACA
AGACCGGCTTCCATCCGAGTACGTGCTCGCTCGATGCGATGTTTCGCTTGGTGGTCGAATGGGCAGGTAG
CCGGATCAAGCGTATGCAGCCGCCGCATTGCATCAGCCATGATGGATACTTTCTCGGCAGGAGCAAGGTG
AGATGACAGGAGATCCTGCCCCGGCACTTCGCCCAATAGCAGCCAGTCCCTTCCCGCTTCAGTGACAACG
TCGAGCACAGCTGCGCAAGGAACGCCCGTCGTGGCCAGCCACGATAGCCGCGCTGCCTCGTCTTGCAGTT
CATTCAGGGCACCGGACAGGTCGGTCTTGACAAAAAGAACCGGGCGCCCCTGCGCTGACAGCCGGAACAC
GGCGGCATCAGAGCAGCCGATTGTCTGTTGTGCCCAGTCATAGCCGAATAGCCTCTCCACCCAAGCGGCC
GGAGAACCTGCGTGCAATCCATCTTGTTCAATCATACTCTTCCTTTTTCAATATTATTGAAGCATTTATC
AGGGTTATTGTCTCATGAGCGGATACATATTTGAATGTATTTAGAAAAATAAACAAATAGGGGTTCCGCG
CACATTTCCCCGAAAAGTGCCACCTGAACGAAGCATCTGTGCTTCATTTTGTAGAACAAAAATGCAACGC
GAGAGCGCTAATTTTTCAAACAAAGAATCTGAGCTGCATTTTTACAGAACAGAAATGCAACGCGAAAGCG
CTATTTTACCAACGAAGAATCTGTGCTTCATTTTTGTAAAACAAAAATGCAACGCGAGAGCGCTAATTTT
TCAAACAAAGAATCTGAGCTGCATTTTTACAGAACAGAAATGCAACGCGAGAGCGCTATTTTACCAACAA
AGAATCTATACTTCTTTTTTGTTCTACAAAAATGCATCCCGAGAGCGCTATTTTTCTAACAAAGCATCTT
AGATTACTTTTTTTCTCCTTTGTGCGCTCTATAATGCAGTCTCTTGATAACTTTTTGCACTGTAGGTCCG
TTAAGGTTAGAAGAAGGCTACTTTGGTGTCTATTTTCTCTTCCATAAAAAAAGCCTGACTCCACTTCCCG
CGTTTACTGATTACTAGCGAAGCTGCGGGTGCATTTTTTCAAGATAAAGGCATCCCCGATTATATTCTAT
ACCGATGTGGATTGCGCATACTTTGTGAACAGAAAGTGATAGCGTTGATGATTCTTCATTGGTCAGAAAA
TTATGAACGGTTTCTTCTATTTTGTCTCTATATACTACGTATAGGAAATGTTTACATTTTCGTATTGTTT
TCGATTCACTCTATGAATAGTTCTTACTACAATTTTTTTGTCTAAAGAGTAATACTAGAGATAAACATAA
AAAATGTAGAGGTCGAGTTTAGATGCAAGTTCAAGGAGCGAAAGGTGGATGGGTAGGTTATATAGGGATA
TAGCACAGAGATATATAGCAAAGAGATACTTTTGAGCAATGTTTGTGGAAGCGGTATTCGCAATATTTTA
GTAGCTCGTTACAGTCCGGTGCGTTTTTGGTTTTTTGAAAGTGCGTCTTCAGAGCGCTTTTGGTTTTCAA
AAGCGCTCTGAAGTTCCTATACTTTCTAGAGAATAGGAACTTCGGAATAGGAACTTCAAAGCGTTTCCGA
AAACGAGCGCTTCCGAAAATGCAACGCGAGCTGCGCACATACAGCTCACTGTTCACGTCGCACCTATATC
TGCGTGTTGCCTGTATATATATATACATGAGAAGAACGGCATAGTGCGTGTTTATGCTTAAATGCGTACT
TATATGCGTCTATTTATGTAGGATGAAAGGTAGTCTAGTACCTCCTGTGATATTATCCCATTCCATGCGG
GGTATCGTATGCTTCCTTCAGCACTACCCTTTAGCTGTTCTATATGCTGCCACTCCTCAATTGGATTAGT
CTCATCCTTCAATGCTATCATTTCCTTTGATATTGGATCATACTAAGAAACCATTATTATCATGACATTA
ACCTATAAAAATAGGCGTATCACGAGGCCCTTTCGTCTCGCGCGTTTCGGTGATGACGGTGAAAACCTCT
GACACATGCAGCTCCCGGAGACGGTCACAGCTTGTCTGTAAGCGGATGCCGGGAGCAGACAAGCCCGTCA
GGGCGCGTCAGCGGGTGTTGGCGGGTGTCGGGGCTGGCTTAACTATGCGGCATCAGAGCAGATTGTACTG
AGAGTGCACCATAGATCAACGACATTACTATATATATAATATAGGAAGCATTTAATAGAACAGCATCGTA
ATATATGTGTACTTTGCAGTTATGACGCCAGATGGCAGTAGTGGAAGATATTCTTTATTGAAAAATAGCT
TGTCACCTTACGTACAATCTTGATCCGGAGCTTTTCTTTTTTTGCCGATTAAGAATTAATTCGGTCGAAA
AAAGAAAAGGAGAGGGCCAAGAGGGAGGGCATTGGTGACTATTGAGCACGTGAGTATACGTGATTAAGCA
CACAAAGGCAGCTTGGAGTATGTCTGTTATTAATTTCACAGGTAGTTCTGGTCCATTGGTGAAAGTTTGC
GGCTTGCAGAGCACAGAGGCCGCAGAATGTGCTCTAGATTCCGATGCTGACTTGCTGGGTATTATATGTG
TGCCCAATAGAAAGAGAACAATTGACCCGGTTATTGCAAGGAAAATTTCAAGTCTTGTAAAAGCATATAA
AAATAGTTCAGGCACTCCGAAATACTTGGTTGGCGTGTTTCGTAATCAACCTAAGGAGGATGTTTTGGCT
CTGGTCAATGATTACGGCATTGATATCGTCCAACTGCATGGAGATGAGTCGTGGCAAGAATACCAAGAGT
TCCTCGGTTTGCCAGTTATTAAAAGACTCGTATTTCCAAAAGACTGCAACATACTACTCAGTGCAGCTTC
ACAGAAACCTCATTCGTTTATTCCCTTGTTTGATTCAGAAGCAGGTGGGACAGGTGAACTTTTGGATTGG
AACTCGATTTCTGACTGGGTTGGAAGGCAAGAGAGCCCCGAAAGCTTACATTTTATGTTAGCTGGTGGAC
TGACGCCAGAAAATGTTGGTGATGCGCTTAGATTAAATGGCGTTATTGGTGTTGATGTAAGCGGAGGTGT
GGAGACAAATGGTGTAAAAGACTCTAACAAAATAGCAAATTTCGTCAAAAATGCTAAGAAATAGGTTATT
ACTGAGTAGTATTTATTTAAGTATTGTTTGTGCACTTGCCGATCTATGCGGTGTGAAATACCGCACAGAT
GCGTAAGGAGAAAATACCGCATCAGGAAATTGTAAGCGTTAATATTTTGTTAAAATTCGCGTTAAATTTT
TGTTAAATCAGCTCATTTTTTAACCAATAGGCCGAAATCGGCAAAATCCCTTATAAATCAAAAGAATAGA
CCGAGATAGGGT
[37 nt withheld, positions 7223-7259]
AAAGAACGTGGACTCCAACGTCAAAGG
[49 nt withheld, positions 7287-7335]
T
[91 nt withheld, positions 7337-7427]
G
[124 nt withheld, positions 7429-7552]
CCATTCGCCATTCAGGCTGCGCAACTGTTGGGAAGGGCGAT
Features (pLannotate 1.2.2; 23 found; start..end, strand, type, name):
     30..734     +  promoter       ADH1 promoter: S. cerevisiae ADH1; promoter for alcohol dehydrogenase 1
    762..1202    +  CDS            GAL4 DNA binding domain: DNA binding domain of the GAL4 transcriptional activator; Saccharomyces cerevisiae GAL4 (truncated)
   1213..1231    +  promoter       T7 promoter: promoter for bacteriophage T7 RNA polymerase
   1628..1675    +  terminator     T7 terminator: transcription terminator for bacteriophage T7 RNA polymerase
   1702..1889    +  terminator     ADH1 terminator: S. cerevisiae ADH1; transcription terminator for the S. cerevisiae alcohol dehydrogenase 1 (ADH1) gene
   1937..1953    -  protein_bind   lac operator: The lac repressor binds to the lac operator to inhibit transcription in E. coli. This inhibition can be relieved by adding lactose or isopropyl-β-D-thiogalactopyranoside (IPTG). lac repressor encoded by lacI
   1961..1991    -  promoter       lac promoter: promoter for the E. coli lac operon
   2006..2027    -  protein_bind   CAP binding site: CAP binding activates transcription in the presence of cAMP. E. coli catabolite activator protein
   2040..2132    -  CDS            lacI (fragment): lac repressor; lacI; The lac repressor binds to the lac operator to inhibit transcription in E. coli. This inhibition can be relieved by adding lactose or isopropyl-β-D-thiogalactopyranoside (IPTG).
   2315..2903    -  rep_origin     ori: high-copy-number ColE1/pMB1/pBR322/pUC origin of replication
   3125..3141    +  polyA_signal   bGH poly(A) signal (fragment): bovine growth hormone polyadenylation signal
   3232..3279    -  polyA_signal   HSV TK poly(A) signal: herpes simplex virus thymidine kinase polyadenylation signal (Cole and Stacy, 1985)
   3338..3490    -  CDS            ble (fragment): BLE_KLEPN - Experimental evidence at protein level: Swiss-Prot protein existence level 1. Binding protein with a strong affinity to the bleomycin family of antibiotics. Binds to CL990; an antimitotic-antibiotic compound. From Klebsiella pneumoniae.
   3511..4305    -  CDS            NeoR/KanR: aminoglycoside phosphotransferase from Tn5; aph(3')-II (or nptII); confers resistance to neomycin, kanamycin, and G418 (Geneticin®)
   4306..4410    -  promoter       AmpR promoter: bla
   4437..5779    -  rep_origin     2μ ori: yeast 2μ plasmid origin of replication
   5847..5882    +  CDS            rop (fragment): Rop protein, which maintains plasmids at low copy number; rop
   5984..6033    +  misc_feature   bom (fragment): basis of mobility region from pBR322
   6172..6319    +  promoter       TRP1 promoter: S. cerevisiae TRP1
   6320..6994    +  CDS            TRP1: phosphoribosylanthranilate isomerase, required for tryptophan biosynthesis; S. cerevisiae TRP1; yeast auxotrophic marker
   7045..7096    +  misc_feature   bom (fragment): basis of mobility region from pBR322
   7124..7552    -  rep_origin     f1 ori (sequence partly withheld): f1 bacteriophage origin of replication; arrow indicates direction of (+) strand synthesis
   7556..29      -  CDS            lacZα (fragment) (across the origin): LacZα fragment of β-galactosidase; lacZ fragment
