[The description below was written by a language model from this plasmid's Addgene catalogue record and pLannotate feature annotations shown in this document.]
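Description:
pTL370 is a yeast two-hybrid "bait" plasmid built on the pGBKT7 backbone, carrying a rice (Oryza sativa) insert recorded as OsaHIP13. It is an E. coli–yeast shuttle vector. A high-copy ColE1/pUC-type origin and a Tn5 aminoglycoside phosphotransferase gene (NeoR/KanR, driven by the bla promoter) support kanamycin selection in bacteria. The 2μ origin and the TRP1 auxotrophic marker with its own promoter allow episomal maintenance in tryptophan-auxotrophic Saccharomyces cerevisiae. An f1 origin and several small backbone remnants are also annotated, including lac regulatory elements and fragments of lacI, lacZα, rop, bom and ble. These have no evident role in the construct's function.

The expression cassette runs from the constitutive yeast ADH1 promoter into the GAL4 DNA-binding domain, followed by a T7 promoter, and ends with the T7 and ADH1 terminators. The feature table does not annotate the insert itself. The unannotated stretch of roughly 400 nt between the T7 promoter and the T7 terminator is where a pGBKT7 insert would be expected, which would place OsaHIP13 downstream of the GAL4 DNA-binding domain as a fusion. The reading frame, the exact boundaries and any epitope tag are not stated in the record. In this arrangement the fusion protein is tethered to GAL4-responsive reporter genes, and the reporters are activated only when a partner fused to an activation domain binds the bait. The T7 promoter also permits in vitro transcription/translation of the insert without the GAL4 domain.

The associated publication concerns host-target binding by a conserved effector of the blast fungus. This suggests the plasmid was used to test interactions between this rice protein and pathogen effectors, though the record gives its purpose only as a pGBKT7 two-hybrid plasmid.
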