Addgene plasmid #168431: pTL370
Purpose: pGBKT7 yeast two-hybrid plasmid
Depositing lab: Sophien Kamoun. Depositing organization: Sainsbury Laboratory, Norwich. Publication: A single amino acid polymorphism in a conserved effector of the multihost blast fungus pathogen expands host-target binding spectrum. Bentham AR, Petit-Houdenot Y, Win J, Chuma I, Terauchi R, Banfield MJ, Kamoun S, Langner T. PLoS Pathog. 2021 Nov 10;17(11):e1009957. doi: 10.1371/journal.ppat.1009957. eCollection 2021 Nov. PubMed 34758051.
Backbone
  Vector backbone: pGBKT7
  Vector type: Yeast Expression
Growth in bacteria
  Bacterial resistance: Kanamycin, 50 μg/mL
  Growth temperature: 37°C
  Growth strain: DH5alpha
  Copy number: High Copy
Gene/Insert
  Gene/Insert name: OsaHIP13
  Species: Oryza sativa
  Cloning method: Unknown
Terms and licenses: Academic/Nonprofit Terms; Industry Terms: Not Available to Industry
How to cite: pTL370 was a gift from Sophien Kamoun (Addgene plasmid # 168431 ; http://n2t.net/addgene:168431 ; RRID:Addgene_168431)
