>Addgene plasmid #168431 | pTL370 | depositor partial sequence | sequence record 326531 | insert
GAATTCAAAAAAGAAATTATTATTCGCATTAGCGTGAAAACCGATAAATGCCAGAAAAAAGCCATGAAAG
AAGCCGCCACCGTGAGCGGTGTGCAGAGTGTGACCCTGGCCGGTGGTGATCGCAATCTGCTGCTGGTGAT
TGGCGAAGGCGTGGACACCAACAAGCTGACCAAGAAGCTGAAGCGCAAAGTGGGCAGCGGTGAAATTGTG
GAACTGCGCACCGTGGATACCTTTGAAGCCGCCGCCGCCATGTTTCCGGGTGGTATGATTATGCCGCCGC
CGGCCCCGGGTAGCAAAGATGGATCC
